Addgene plasmid #212899: pYSD002
Purpose: Encodes S.cerevisiae CRH1 pre- signal peptide as a Type 3a' part to be used in the yeast secretion/display (YSD) extension of the MoClo yeast toolkit (YTK)
Depositing lab: Paul Young. Depositing organization: University College Cork. Publication: A Yeast Modular Cloning (MoClo) Toolkit Expansion for Optimization of Heterologous Protein Secretion and Surface Display in Saccharomyces cerevisiae. O'Riordan NM, Juric V, O'Neill SK, Roche AP, Young PW. ACS Synth Biol. 2024 Mar 14. doi: 10.1021/acssynbio.3c00743. PubMed 38483353.
Backbone
  Vector backbone: pYTK001
  Vector type: Bacterial Expression
Growth in bacteria
  Bacterial resistance: Chloramphenicol, 25 μg/mL
  Growth temperature: 37°C
  Growth strain: DH5alpha
  Copy number: High Copy
Gene/Insert
  Gene/Insert name: CRH1
  Species: S. cerevisiae (budding yeast)
  Entrez Gene: CRH1 (a.k.a. YGR189C)
  Cloning method: Restriction Enzyme; 5′ cloning site BsmBI (destroyed during cloning); 3′ cloning site BsmBI (destroyed during cloning)
Terms and licenses: Academic/Nonprofit Terms; Industry Terms: Not Available to Industry
How to cite: pYSD002 was a gift from Paul Young (Addgene plasmid # 212899 ; http://n2t.net/addgene:212899 ; RRID:Addgene_212899)
