[The description below was written by a language model from this plasmid's Addgene catalogue record and pLannotate feature annotations shown in this document.]
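Description:
pYSD002 is a small (about 1.7 kb) part-storage plasmid built on the pYTK001 entry vector of the MoClo yeast toolkit (YTK). It belongs to a yeast secretion/display (YSD) expansion of that toolkit. Although it is catalogued as a bacterial expression vector, it functions as an E. coli-propagated carrier for a single modular DNA part rather than as an expression construct. The backbone is minimal. A high-copy ColE1/pUC-type origin supports replication in E. coli, and a chloramphenicol acetyltransferase (cat) gene driven by its native cat promoter and followed by a lambda t0 terminator provides chloramphenicol selection. The feature table shows no yeast origin, yeast marker, or promoter acting on the insert.

The payload is a short fragment of Saccharomyces cerevisiae CRH1 (YGR189C), annotated as a 66-nt coding segment, which the record describes as the pre- signal peptide of this protein. CRH1 is a cell wall protein involved in linking chitin to 1,6-beta-glucan, so its N-terminal signal sequence would be expected to direct a fused protein into the secretory pathway. The fragment was inserted through BsmBI sites that were destroyed during cloning, as is usual for Golden Gate domestication into pYTK001. It is formatted as a Type 3a' part, a position the expansion defines within the toolkit's coding-sequence slot. The specific overhangs are not given in the record.

In use, the part is combined with promoter, coding sequence, terminator and other toolkit parts in hierarchical Golden Gate assembly. This lets users compare alternative signal peptides when optimising heterologous protein secretion or surface display in S. cerevisiae.
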