Features (pLannotate 1.2.2; 5 found; start..end, strand, type, name):
     26..123     -  promoter       cat promoter: promoter of the E. coli cat gene encoding chloramphenicol acetyltransferase
    207..795     +  rep_origin     ori: high-copy-number ColE1/pMB1/pBR322/pUC origin of replication
    910..975     +  CDS            CRH1 (fragment): CRH1_YEAST - Experimental evidence at protein level: Swiss-Prot protein existence level 1. Probable glycosidase that plays a role in cell wall architecture. Required for the transfer of chitin to 1,6-beta-glucan in the cell wall. From Saccharomyces cerevisiae (strain ATCC 204508 / S288c) (Baker's yeast).
    989..1023    -  terminator     lambda t0 terminator: minimal transcription terminator from phage lambda (Scholtissek and Grosse, 1987)
   1097..25      -  CDS            cat (across the origin): CAT_ECOLX - Experimental evidence at protein level: Swiss-Prot protein existence level 1. This enzyme is an effector of chloramphenicol resistance in bacteria. From Escherichia coli. This protein is used as a marker in many commonly used cloning vectors, such as pACYC184.
>Addgene plasmid #212899 | pYSD002 | addgene full sequence | sequence record 421781 | Addgene NGS Result
TATATCCAGTGATTTTTTTCTCCATTTTAGCTTCCTTAGCTCCTGAAAATCTCGATAACTCAAAAAATAC
GCCCGGTAGTGATCTTATTTCATTATGGTGAAAGTTGGAACCTCTTACGTGCCCGATCAATCATGACCAA
AATCCCTTAACGTGAGTTTTCGTTCCACTGAGCGTCAGACCCCGTAGAAAAGATCAAAGGATCTTCTTGA
GATCCTTTTTTTCTGCGCGTAATCTGCTGCTTGCAAACAAAAAAACCACCGCTACCAGCGGTGGTTTGTT
TGCCGGATCAAGAGCTACCAACTCTTTTTCCGAAGGTAACTGGCTTCAGCAGAGCGCAGATACCAAATAC
TGTTCTTCTAGTGTAGCCGTAGTTAGGCCACCACTTCAAGAACTCTGTAGCACCGCCTACATACCTCGCT
CTGCTAATCCTGTTACCAGTGGCTGCTGCCAGTGGCGATAAGTCGTGTCTTACCGGGTTGGACTCAAGAC
GATAGTTACCGGATAAGGCGCAGCGGTCGGGCTGAACGGGGGGTTCGTGCACACAGCCCAGCTTGGAGCG
AACGACCTACACCGAACTGAGATACCTACAGCGTGAGCTATGAGAAAGCGCCACGCTTCCCGAAGGGAGA
AAGGCGGACAGGTATCCGGTAAGCGGCAGGGTCGGAACAGGAGAGCGCACGAGGGAGCTTCCAGGGGGAA
ACGCCTGGTATCTTTATAGTCCTGTCGGGTTTCGCCACCTCTGACTTGAGCGTCGATTTTTGTGATGCTC
GTCAGGGGGGCGGAGCCTATGGAAAAACGCCAGCAACGCGGCCTTTTTACGGTTCCTGGCCTTTTGCTGG
CCTTTTGCTCACATGTTCTTTCCTGCGTTATCCCCTGATTCTGTGGATAACCGTAGTCGGTCTCATATGA
TGAAAGTGCTTGACCTACTAACGGTACTCAGTGCCTCTTCATTATTATCTACATTCGCGGCTGCTTGAGA
CCAGACCAATAAAAAACGCCCGGCGGCAACCGAGCGTTCTGAACAAATCCAGATGGAGTTCTGAGGTCAT
TACTGGATCTATCAACAGGAGTCCAAGCGAGCTCGATATCAAATTACGCCCCGCCCTGCCACTCATCGCA
GTACTGTTGTAATTCATTAAGCATTCTGCCGACATGGAAGCCATCACAAACGGCATGATGAACCTGAATC
GCCAGCGGCATCAGCACCTTGTCGCCTTGCGTATAATATTTGCCCATGGTGAAAACGGGGGCGAAGAAGT
TGTCCATATTGGCCACGTTTAAATCAAAACTGGTGAAACTCACCCAGGGATTGGCTGAAACGAAAAACAT
ATTCTCAATAAACCCTTTAGGGAAATAGGCCAGGTTTTCACCGTAACACGCCACATCTTGCGAATATATG
TGTAGAAACTGCCGGAAATCGTCGTGGTATTCACTCCAGAGCGATGAAAACGTTTCAGTTTGCTCATGGA
AAACGGTGTAACAAGGGTGAACACTATCCCATATCACCAGCTCACCGTCTTTCATTGCCATACGAAATTC
CGGATGAGCATTCATCAGGCGGGCAAGAATGTGAATAAAGGCCGGATAAAACTTGTGCTTATTTTTCTTT
ACGGTCTTTAAAAAGGCCGTAATATCCAGCTGAACGGTCTGGTTATAGGTACATTGAGCAACTGACTGAA
ATGCCTCAAAATGTTCTTTACGATGCCATTGGGATATATCAACGGTGG
